Addgene plasmid #59696: pGEX-GP-2-DNMT3A PWWP
Purpose: Contains histone modification interacting domain (DNMT3A PWWP)
Depositing lab: Albert Jeltsch. Depositing organization: Universitaet Stuttgart. Publication: Application of histone modification-specific interaction domains as an alternative to antibodies. Kungulovski G, Kycia I, Tamas R, Jurkowska RZ, Kudithipudi S, Henry C, Reinhardt R, Labhart P, Jeltsch A. Genome Res. 2014 Nov;24(11):1842-53. doi: 10.1101/gr.170985.113. Epub 2014 Oct 9. PubMed 25301795.
Backbone
  Vector backbone: pGEX-6p-2
  Backbone manufacturer: GE Healthcare
  Total vector size (bp): 5395
  Vector type: Bacterial Expression
  Selectable markers: Ampicilin
Growth in bacteria
  Bacterial resistance: Ampicillin, 100 μg/mL
  Growth temperature: 37°C
  Growth strain: XL1 Blue
  Copy number: Unknown
Gene/Insert
  Gene/Insert name: DNMT3A PWWP
  Species: M. musculus (mouse)
  Insert size (bp): 458
  Entrez Gene: Dnmt3a (a.k.a. MmuIIIA)
  Promoter: tac promoter
  Cloning method: Restriction Enzyme; 5′ cloning site BamHI (unknown if destroyed); 3′ cloning site XhoI (unknown if destroyed)
  Sequencing primers: 5′ GGGCTGGCAAGCCACGTTTGGTG; 3′ CCGGGAGCTGCATGTGTCAGAGG
Terms and licenses: Academic/Nonprofit Terms; Industry Terms: Not Available to Industry
Depositor comments: Note: P144 is deleted, which has no functional consequences on the plasmid.
How to cite: pGEX-GP-2-DNMT3A PWWP was a gift from Albert Jeltsch (Addgene plasmid # 59696 ; http://n2t.net/addgene:59696 ; RRID:Addgene_59696)
