[The description below was written by a language model from this plasmid's Addgene catalogue record, the feature table of its GenBank file and pLannotate feature annotations shown in this document.]
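Description:
pGEX-GP-2-DNMT3A PWWP is a 5,395 bp bacterial expression plasmid built on the pGEX-6P-2 backbone for producing a GST fusion of the PWWP domain of mouse DNMT3A in E. coli. It replicates from a ColE1/pMB1-type origin and is selected with ampicillin through the β-lactamase (AmpR) gene and its own promoter. The backbone also carries lacI under the lacIq promoter, supplying ample lac repressor, along with residual pBR322-derived bom and rop fragments and a lac promoter/lacZα remnant that play no role in expression of the insert.

The expression cassette consists of the hybrid tac promoter followed by a lac operator, so transcription is held off by LacI and induced with IPTG. This drives the Schistosoma japonicum glutathione S-transferase coding sequence, followed downstream by an approximately 0.45 kb fragment of Dnmt3a cloned between BamHI and XhoI. A separate partial sequence record of 761 bp, covering only the cloning junction, annotates an HRV 3C/PreScission protease recognition site and the pGEX 5′ sequencing primer site. This is consistent with the pGEX-6P design, in which the GST tag can be cleaved from the fusion partner after glutathione affinity purification. The depositor notes that residue P144 is deleted, and states that this has no functional consequences.

The construct is one of a set of histone modification interacting domains, developed as recombinant reagents that recognise specific histone marks and can serve as alternatives to antibodies. The record does not state which modification this PWWP domain binds.
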