Features (pLannotate 1.2.2; 17 found; start..end, strand, type, name):
      6..107     -  CDS            yciV (fragment): RNAAM_ECOLI - Also known as trpH From Escherichia coli (strain K12).
    183..211     +  promoter       tac promoter: strong E. coli promoter; hybrid between the trp and lac UV5 promoters
    219..235     +  protein_bind   lac operator: The lac repressor binds to the lac operator to inhibit transcription in E. coli. This inhibition can be relieved by adding lactose or isopropyl-β-D-thiogalactopyranoside (IPTG). lac repressor encoded by lacI
    258..911     +  CDS            GST26_SCHJA: Experimental evidence at protein level: Swiss-Prot protein existence level 1. GST isoenzymes appear to play a central role in the parasite detoxification system. Other functions are also suspected including a role in increasing the solubility of haematin in the parasite gut. From Schistosoma japonicum (Blood fluke).
    951..1385    +  CDS            Dnmt3a (fragment): DNM3A_MOUSE - Experimental evidence at protein level: Swiss-Prot protein existence level 1. Required for genome-wide de novo methylation and is essential for the establishment of DNA methylation patterns during development (PubMed:9662389, PubMed:11399089, PubMed:10555141, PubMed:11919202, PubMed:16567415, PubMed:17713477). DNA methylation is coordinated with methylation of histones (PubMed:9662389, PubMed:11399089, PubMed:10555141, PubMed:11919202, PubMed:16567415, PubMed:17713477). It modifies DNA in a non-processive manner and also methylates non-CpG sites (PubMed:9662389, PubMed:11399089,
   1412..1451    +  CDS            rop (fragment): Rop protein, which maintains plasmids at low copy number; rop
   1553..1593    +  misc_feature   bom (fragment): basis of mobility region from pBR322
   1698..1802    +  promoter       AmpR promoter: bla
   1803..2663    +  CDS            AmpR: β-lactamase; bla; confers resistance to ampicillin, carbenicillin, and related antibiotics
   2834..3422    +  rep_origin     ori: high-copy-number ColE1/pMB1/pBR322/pUC origin of replication
   3608..3659    -  misc_feature   bom (fragment): basis of mobility region from pBR322
   3666..3743    +  promoter       lacIq promoter: lacI (mutant); In the lacIq allele, a single base change in the promoter boosts expression of the lacI gene about 10-fold.
   3744..4826    +  CDS            lacI: lac repressor; lacI; The lac repressor binds to the lac operator to inhibit transcription in E. coli. This inhibition can be relieved by adding lactose or isopropyl-β-D-thiogalactopyranoside (IPTG).
   4839..4860    +  protein_bind   CAP binding site: CAP binding activates transcription in the presence of cAMP. E. coli catabolite activator protein
   4875..4905    +  promoter       lac promoter: promoter for the E. coli lac operon
   4913..4929    +  protein_bind   lac operator: The lac repressor binds to the lac operator to inhibit transcription in E. coli. This inhibition can be relieved by adding lactose or isopropyl-β-D-thiogalactopyranoside (IPTG). lac repressor encoded by lacI
   4949..5122    +  CDS            lacZα: LacZα fragment of β-galactosidase; lacZ fragment
>Addgene plasmid #59696 | pGEX-GP-2-DNMT3A PWWP | depositor full sequence | sequence record 93440 | pGEX-GP-2-DNMT3A PWWP sequence 5395 bps
ACGTTATCGACTGCACGGTGCACCAATGCTTCTGGCGTCAGGCAGCCATCGGAAGCTGTGGTATGGCTGT
GCAGGTCGTAAATCACTGCATAATTCGTGTCGCTCAAGGCGCACTCCCGTTCTGGATAATGTTTTTTGCG
CCGACATCATAACGGTTCTGGCAAATATTCTGAAATGAGCTGTTGACAATTAATCATCGGCTCGTATAAT
GTGTGGAATTGTGAGCGGATAACAATTTCACACAGGAAACAGTATTCATGTCCCCTATACTAGGTTATTG
GAAAATTAAGGGCCTTGTGCAACCCACTCGACTTCTTTTGGAATATCTTGAAGAAAAATATGAAGAGCAT
TTGTATGAGCGCGATGAAGGTGATAAATGGCGAAACAAAAAGTTTGAATTGGGTTTGGAGTTTCCCAATC
TTCCTTATTATATTGATGGTGATGTTAAATTAACACAGTCTATGGCCATCATACGTTATATAGCTGACAA
GCACAACATGTTGGGTGGTTGTCCAAAAGAGCGTGCAGAGATTTCAATGCTTGAAGGAGCGGTTTTGGAT
ATTAGATACGGTGTTTCGAGAATTGCATATAGTAAAGACTTTGAAACTCTCAAAGTTGATTTTCTTAGCA
AGCTACCTGAAATGCTGAAAATGTTCGAAGATCGTTTATGTCATAAAACATATTTAAATGGTGATCATGT
AACCCATCCTGACTTCATGTTGTATGACGCTCTTGATGTTGTTTTATACATGGACCCAATGTGCCTGGAT
GCGTTCCCAAAATTAGTTTGTTTTAAAAAACGTATTGAAGCTATCCCACAAATTGATAAGTACTTGAAAT
CCAGCAAGTATATAGCATGGCCTTTGCAGGGCTGGCAAGCCACGTTTGGTGGTGGCGACCATCCTCCAAA
ATCGGATCTGGAAGTTCTGTTCCAGGGGCCCCTGGGATCCGAGTATGAGGATGGCCGGGGCTTTGGCATT
GGAGAGCTGGTGTGGGGGAAACTTCGGGGCTTCTCCTGGTGGCCAGGCCGAATTGTGTCTTGGTGGATGA
CAGGCCGGAGCCGAGCAGCTGAAGGCACTCGCTGGGTCATGTGGTTCGGAGATGGCAAGTTCTCAGTGGT
GTGTGTGGAGAAGCTCATGCCGCTGAGCTCCTTCTGCAGTGCATTCCACCAGGCCACCTACAACAAGCAG
CCCATGTACCGCAAAGCCATCTACGAAGTCCTCCAGGTGGCCAGCAGCCGTGCCGGGAAGCTGTTTCCAG
CTTGCCATGACAGTGATGAAAGTGACAGTGGCAAGGCTGTGGAAGTGCAGAACAAGCAGATGATTGAATG
GGCCCTCGGTGGCTTCCAGCCCTCGGGTCCTAAGGGCCTGGAGCCACCACTCGAGCGGCCGCATCGTGAC
TGACTGACGATCTGCCTCGCGCGTTTCGGTGATGACGGTGAAAACCTCTGACACATGCAGCTCCCGGAGA
CGGTCACAGCTTGTCTGTAAGCGGATGCCGGGAGCAGACAAGCCCGTCAGGGCGCGTCAGCGGGTGTTGG
CGGGTGTCGGGGCGCAGCCATGACCCAGTCACGTAGCGATAGCGGAGTGTATAATTCTTGAAGACGAAAG
GGCCTCGTGATACGCCTATTTTTATAGGTTAATGTCATGATAATAATGGTTTCTTAGACGTCAGGTGGCA
CTTTTCGGGGAAATGTGCGCGGAACCCCTATTTGTTTATTTTTCTAAATACATTCAAATATGTATCCGCT
CATGAGACAATAACCCTGATAAATGCTTCAATAATATTGAAAAAGGAAGAGTATGAGTATTCAACATTTC
CGTGTCGCCCTTATTCCCTTTTTTGCGGCATTTTGCCTTCCTGTTTTTGCTCACCCAGAAACGCTGGTGA
AAGTAAAAGATGCTGAAGATCAGTTGGGTGCACGAGTGGGTTACATCGAACTGGATCTCAACAGCGGTAA
GATCCTTGAGAGTTTTCGCCCCGAAGAACGTTTTCCAATGATGAGCACTTTTAAAGTTCTGCTATGTGGC
GCGGTATTATCCCGTGTTGACGCCGGGCAAGAGCAACTCGGTCGCCGCATACACTATTCTCAGAATGACT
TGGTTGAGTACTCACCAGTCACAGAAAAGCATCTTACGGATGGCATGACAGTAAGAGAATTATGCAGTGC
TGCCATAACCATGAGTGATAACACTGCGGCCAACTTACTTCTGACAACGATCGGAGGACCGAAGGAGCTA
ACCGCTTTTTTGCACAACATGGGGGATCATGTAACTCGCCTTGATCGTTGGGAACCGGAGCTGAATGAAG
CCATACCAAACGACGAGCGTGACACCACGATGCCTGCAGCAATGGCAACAACGTTGCGCAAACTATTAAC
TGGCGAACTACTTACTCTAGCTTCCCGGCAACAATTAATAGACTGGATGGAGGCGGATAAAGTTGCAGGA
CCACTTCTGCGCTCGGCCCTTCCGGCTGGCTGGTTTATTGCTGATAAATCTGGAGCCGGTGAGCGTGGGT
CTCGCGGTATCATTGCAGCACTGGGGCCAGATGGTAAGCCCTCCCGTATCGTAGTTATCTACACGACGGG
GAGTCAGGCAACTATGGATGAACGAAATAGACAGATCGCTGAGATAGGTGCCTCACTGATTAAGCATTGG
TAACTGTCAGACCAAGTTTACTCATATATACTTTAGATTGATTTAAAACTTCATTTTTAATTTAAAAGGA
TCTAGGTGAAGATCCTTTTTGATAATCTCATGACCAAAATCCCTTAACGTGAGTTTTCGTTCCACTGAGC
GTCAGACCCCGTAGAAAAGATCAAAGGATCTTCTTGAGATCCTTTTTTTCTGCGCGTAATCTGCTGCTTG
CAAACAAAAAAACCACCGCTACCAGCGGTGGTTTGTTTGCCGGATCAAGAGCTACCAACTCTTTTTCCGA
AGGTAACTGGCTTCAGCAGAGCGCAGATACCAAATACTGTCCTTCTAGTGTAGCCGTAGTTAGGCCACCA
CTTCAAGAACTCTGTAGCACCGCCTACATACCTCGCTCTGCTAATCCTGTTACCAGTGGCTGCTGCCAGT
GGCGATAAGTCGTGTCTTACCGGGTTGGACTCAAGACGATAGTTACCGGATAAGGCGCAGCGGTCGGGCT
GAACGGGGGGTTCGTGCACACAGCCCAGCTTGGAGCGAACGACCTACACCGAACTGAGATACCTACAGCG
TGAGCTATGAGAAAGCGCCACGCTTCCCGAAGGGAGAAAGGCGGACAGGTATCCGGTAAGCGGCAGGGTC
GGAACAGGAGAGCGCACGAGGGAGCTTCCAGGGGGAAACGCCTGGTATCTTTATAGTCCTGTCGGGTTTC
GCCACCTCTGACTTGAGCGTCGATTTTTGTGATGCTCGTCAGGGGGGCGGAGCCTATGGAAAAACGCCAG
CAACGCGGCCTTTTTACGGTTCCTGGCCTTTTGCTGGCCTTTTGCTCACATGTTCTTTCCTGCGTTATCC
CCTGATTCTGTGGATAACCGTATTACCGCCTTTGAGTGAGCTGATACCGCTCGCCGCAGCCGAACGACCG
AGCGCAGCGAGTCAGTGAGCGAGGAAGCGGAAGAGCGCCTGATGCGGTATTTTCTCCTTACGCATCTGTG
CGGTATTTCACACCGCATAAATTCCGACACCATCGAATGGTGCAAAACCTTTCGCGGTATGGCATGATAG
CGCCCGGAAGAGAGTCAATTCAGGGTGGTGAATGTGAAACCAGTAACGTTATACGATGTCGCAGAGTATG
CCGGTGTCTCTTATCAGACCGTTTCCCGCGTGGTGAACCAGGCCAGCCACGTTTCTGCGAAAACGCGGGA
AAAAGTGGAAGCGGCGATGGCGGAGCTGAATTACATTCCCAACCGCGTGGCACAACAACTGGCGGGCAAA
CAGTCGTTGCTGATTGGCGTTGCCACCTCCAGTCTGGCCCTGCACGCGCCGTCGCAAATTGTCGCGGCGA
TTAAATCTCGCGCCGATCAACTGGGTGCCAGCGTGGTGGTGTCGATGGTAGAACGAAGCGGCGTCGAAGC
CTGTAAAGCGGCGGTGCACAATCTTCTCGCGCAACGCGTCAGTGGGCTGATCATTAACTATCCGCTGGAT
GACCAGGATGCCATTGCTGTGGAAGCTGCCTGCACTAATGTTCCGGCGTTATTTCTTGATGTCTCTGACC
AGACACCCATCAACAGTATTATTTTCTCCCATGAAGACGGTACGCGACTGGGCGTGGAGCATCTGGTCGC
ATTGGGTCACCAGCAAATCGCGCTGTTAGCGGGCCCATTAAGTTCTGTCTCGGCGCGTCTGCGTCTGGCT
GGCTGGCATAAATATCTCACTCGCAATCAAATTCAGCCGATAGCGGAACGGGAAGGCGACTGGAGTGCCA
TGTCCGGTTTTCAACAAACCATGCAAATGCTGAATGAGGGCATCGTTCCCACTGCGATGCTGGTTGCCAA
CGATCAGATGGCGCTGGGCGCAATGCGCGCCATTACCGAGTCCGGGCTGCGCGTTGGTGCGGATATCTCG
GTAGTGGGATACGACGATACCGAAGACAGCTCATGTTATATCCCGCCGTCAACCACCATCAAACAGGATT
TTCGCCTGCTGGGGCAAACCAGCGTGGACCGCTTGCTGCAACTCTCTCAGGGCCAGGCGGTGAAGGGCAA
TCAGCTGTTGCCCGTCTCACTGGTGAAAAGAAAAACCACCCTGGCGCCCAATACGCAAACCGCCTCTCCC
CGCGCGTTGGCCGATTCATTAATGCAGCTGGCACGACAGGTTTCCCGACTGGAAAGCGGGCAGTGAGCGC
AACGCAATTAATGTGAGTTAGCTCACTCATTAGGCACCCCAGGCTTTACACTTTATGCTTCCGGCTCGTA
TGTTGTGTGGAATTGTGAGCGGATAACAATTTCACACAGGAAACAGCTATGACCATGATTACGGATTCAC
TGGCCGTCGTTTTACAACGTCGTGACTGGGAAAACCCTGGCGTTACCCAACTTAATCGCCTTGCAGCACA
TCCCCCTTTCGCCAGCTGGCGTAATAGCGAAGAGGCCCGCACCGATCGCCCTTCCCAACAGTTGCGCAGC
CTGAATGGCGAATGGCGCTTTGCCTGGTTTCCGGCACCAGAAGCGGTGCCGGAAAGCTGGCTGGAGTGCG
ATCTTCCTGAGGCCGATACTGTCGTCGTCCCCTCAAACTGGCAGATGCACGGTTACGATGCGCCCATCTA
CACCAACGTAACCTATCCCATTACGGTCAATCCGCCGTTTGTTCCCACGGAGAATCCGACGGGTTGTTAC
TCGCTCACATTTAATGTTGATGAAAGCTGGCTACAGGAAGGCCAGACGCGAATTATTTTTGATGGCGTTG
GAATT
