LOCUS       Exported 761 bp ds-DNA linear SYN 23-MAY-2021
DEFINITION  Contains histone modification interacting domain (DNMT3A PWWP).
ACCESSION   .
VERSION     .
KEYWORDS    pGEX-GP-2-DNMT3A PWWP
SOURCE      synthetic DNA construct
  ORGANISM  synthetic DNA construct
REFERENCE   1 (bases 1 to 761)
  TITLE     HMIDs plasmids
  JOURNAL   Unpublished
REFERENCE   2 (bases 1 to 761)
  AUTHORS   .
  TITLE     Direct Submission
  JOURNAL   Exported May 23, 2021 from SnapGene Server 1.1.58
            http://www.snapgene.com
FEATURES             Location/Qualifiers
     source          1..761
                     /organism="synthetic DNA construct"
                     /mol_type="other DNA"
     CDS             complement(472..495)
                     /codon_start=1
                     /product="recognition and cleavage site for human
                     rhinovirus 3C and PreScission proteases"
                     /label=HRV 3C site
                     /translation="LEVLFQGP"
     primer_bind     complement(522..544)
                     /label=pGEX 5'
                     /note="pGEX vectors, Glutathione-S-transferase, forward
                     primer"
ORIGIN
        1 gcagatcgtc agtcagtcac gatgcggccg ctcgagtggc tccaggccct taggacccga
       61 gggctggaag ccaccgaggg cccattcaat catctgcttg ttctgcactt ccacagcctt
      121 gccactgtca ctttcatcac tgtcatggca agctggaaac agcttcccgg cacggctgct
      181 ggccacctgg aggacttcgt agatggcttt gcggtacatg ggctgcttgt tgtaggtggc
      241 ctggtggaat gcactgcaga aggagctcag cggcatgagc ttctccacac acaccactga
      301 gaacttgcca tctccgaacc acatgaccca gcgagtgcct tcagctgctc ggctccggcc
      361 tgtcatccac caagacacaa ttcggcctgg ccaccaggag aagccccgaa gtttccccca
      421 caccagctct ccaatgccaa agccccggcc atcctcatac tcggatccca ggggcccctg
      481 gaacagaact tccagatccg attttggagg atggtcgcca ccaccaaacg tggcttgcca
      541 gccctgcaaa ggccatgcta tatacttgct ggatttcaag tacttatcaa tttgtgggat
      601 agcttcaata cgttttttaa aacaaactaa ttttgggaac gcatccaggc acattgggtc
      661 catgtataaa acaacatcaa gagcgtcata caacatgaag tcaggatggg ttacatgatc
      721 accatttaaa tatgttttat gacataaacg atcttcgaac a
//
