>Addgene plasmid #59696 | pGEX-GP-2-DNMT3A PWWP | depositor partial sequence | sequence record 93441 | DNMT3A PWWP orf
GGATCCGAGTATGAGGATGGCCGGGGCTTTGGCATTGGAGAGCTGGTGTGGGGGAAACTTCGGGGCTTCT
CCTGGTGGCCAGGCCGAATTGTGTCTTGGTGGATGACAGGCCGGAGCCGAGCAGCTGAAGGCACTCGCTG
GGTCATGTGGTTCGGAGATGGCAAGTTCTCAGTGGTGTGTGTGGAGAAGCTCATGCCGCTGAGCTCCTTC
TGCAGTGCATTCCACCAGGCCACCTACAACAAGCAGCCCATGTACCGCAAAGCCATCTACGAAGTCCTCC
AGGTGGCCAGCAGCCGTGCCGGGAAGCTGTTTCCAGCTTGCCATGACAGTGATGAAAGTGACAGTGGCAA
GGCTGTGGAAGTGCAGAACAAGCAGATGATTGAATGGGCCCTCGGTGGCTTCCAGCCCTCGGGTCCTAAG
GGCCTGGAGCCACCACTCGAGCGGCCGCATCGTGACTG
