>Addgene plasmid #59696 | pGEX-GP-2-DNMT3A PWWP | addgene partial sequence | sequence record 95306 | pEXT20-F2 5'-GCATAATTCGTGTCGC-3'
GCGCCGACATCATAACGGTTCTGGCAAATATTCTGAAATGAGCTGTTGACAATTAATCATCGGCTCGTAT
AATGTGTGGAATTGTGAGCGGATAACAATTTCACACAGGAAACAGTATTCATGTCCCCTATACTAGGTTA
TTGGAAAATTAAGGGCCTTGTGCAACCCACTCGACTTCTTTTGGAATATCTTGAAGAAAAATATGAAGAG
CATTTGTATGAGCGCGATGAAGGTGATAAATGGCGAAACAAAAAGTTTGAATTGGGTTTGGAGTTTCCCA
ATCTTCCTTATTATATTGATGGTGATGTTAAATTAACACAGTCTATGGCCATCATACGTTATATAGCTGA
CAAGCACAACATGTTGGGTGGTTGTCCAAAAGAGCGTGCAGAGATTTCAATGCTTGAAGGAGCGGTTTTG
GATATTAGATACGGTGTTTCGAGAATTGCATATAGTAAAGACTTTGAAACTCTCAAAGTTGATTTTCTTA
GCAAGCTACCTGAAATGCTGAAAATGTTCGAAGATCGTTTATGTCATAAAACATATTTAAATGGTGATCA
TGTAACCCATCCTGACTTCATGTTGTATGACGCTCTTGATGTTGTTTTATACATGGACCCAATGTGCCTG
GATGCGTTCCCAAAATTAGTTTGTTTTAAAAAACGTATTGAAGCTATCCCACAAATTGATAAGTACTTGA
AATCCAGCAAGTATATAGCATGGCCTTTGCA
